Addgene plasmid #237854: pHAGE Flag HA ADAR1 p110
Purpose: Lentiviral vector expressing ADAR1 p110
Depositing lab: David Pellman. Depositing organization: Dana-Farber Cancer Institute. Publication: Breakage of cytoplasmic chromosomes by pathological DNA base excision repair. Tang S, Stokasimov E, Cui Y, Pellman D. Nature. 2022 Jun;606(7916):930-936. doi: 10.1038/s41586-022-04767-1. Epub 2022 Apr 27. PubMed 35477155.
Backbone
  Vector backbone: pHAGE-N-FLAG-HA-IRES-PURO
  Backbone manufacturer: Gateway, backbone originally from J.Wade Harper lab
  Total vector size (bp): 10623
  Vector type: Mammalian Expression, Lentiviral
  Selectable markers: Puromycin
Growth in bacteria
  Bacterial resistance: Ampicillin, 100 μg/mL
  Growth temperature: 37°C
  Growth strain: NEB Stable
  Copy number: Unknown
Gene/Insert
  Gene/Insert name: ADAR1
  Species: H. sapiens (human)
  Entrez Gene: ADAR (a.k.a. ADAR1, AGS6, DRADA, DSH, DSRAD, G1P1, IFI-4, IFI4, K88DSRBP, P136)
Terms and licenses: Academic/Nonprofit Terms; Industry Terms: Not Available to Industry
How to cite: pHAGE Flag HA ADAR1 p110 was a gift from David Pellman (Addgene plasmid # 237854 ; http://n2t.net/addgene:237854 ; RRID:Addgene_237854)
