[The description below was written by a language model from this plasmid's Addgene catalogue record and pLannotate feature annotations shown in this document.]
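Description:
pHAGE Flag HA ADAR1 p110 is a 10.6 kb HIV-1-based lentiviral transfer plasmid for mammalian expression of the p110 isoform of human ADAR1, the adenosine deaminase that carries out A-to-I editing of double-stranded RNA. It is built on the Gateway-compatible pHAGE-N-FLAG-HA-IRES-PURO backbone. In bacteria it is maintained through a high-copy ColE1/pUC-type origin and an ampicillin resistance gene (bla) driven by its own promoter. Small lac-derived and SV40 fragments annotated near the origin appear to be backbone remnants rather than functional parts of the payload.

The viral portion runs from a truncated 5' LTR through the Ψ packaging signal (extending into a gag fragment), the Rev response element for Rev-dependent nuclear export of the genomic RNA, and the cPPT/CTS element. It ends in a ΔU3 self-inactivating 3' LTR that silences LTR-driven transcription after integration. Between these elements, the CMV enhancer and promoter drive a single bicistronic transcript. The first reading frame begins with N-terminal FLAG and HA epitope tags, continues through an attB1 site left by Gateway recombination, and then encodes the ADAR sequence. This is annotated as a fragment of the full-length protein, consistent with the shorter p110 form, and it is followed by attB2. An EMCV IRES then allows translation of puromycin N-acetyltransferase from the same mRNA, which links drug resistance to transgene expression, and a WPRE enhances transcript expression.

The construct is suited to producing lentiviral particles, with packaging functions supplied in trans, to generate puromycin-selected cells expressing tagged ADAR1 p110. The FLAG and HA tags allow the protein to be detected or affinity-purified.
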