Features (pLannotate 1.2.2; 29 found; start..end, strand, type, name):
      1..589     +  rep_origin     ori: high-copy-number ColE1/pMB1/pBR322/pUC origin of replication
    772..826     +  CDS            lacI (fragment): lac repressor; lacI; The lac repressor binds to the lac operator to inhibit transcription in E. coli. This inhibition can be relieved by adding lactose or isopropyl-β-D-thiogalactopyranoside (IPTG).
    832..925     +  rep_origin     SV40 ori (fragment): SV40 origin of replication
    950..987     +  CDS            lacI (fragment): lac repressor; lacI; The lac repressor binds to the lac operator to inhibit transcription in E. coli. This inhibition can be relieved by adding lactose or isopropyl-β-D-thiogalactopyranoside (IPTG).
   1000..1021    +  protein_bind   CAP binding site: CAP binding activates transcription in the presence of cAMP. E. coli catabolite activator protein
   1036..1066    +  promoter       lac promoter: promoter for the E. coli lac operon
   1074..1090    +  protein_bind   lac operator: The lac repressor binds to the lac operator to inhibit transcription in E. coli. This inhibition can be relieved by adding lactose or isopropyl-β-D-thiogalactopyranoside (IPTG). lac repressor encoded by lacI
   1124..1207    +  polyA_signal   SV40 poly(A) signal (fragment): SV40 polyadenylation signal
   1374..1703    +  CDS            nef (fragment): NEF_HV1BR - Experimental evidence at protein level: Swiss-Prot protein existence level 1. Extracellular Nef protein targets CD4(+) T-lymphocytes for apoptosis by interacting with CXCR4 surface receptors (PubMed:14990729). From Human immunodeficiency virus type 1 group M subtype B (isolate BRU/LAI) (HIV-1).
   1751..2008    +  LTR            5' LTR (truncated): truncated 5' long terminal repeat (LTR) from HIV-1
   2055..2180    +  misc_feature   HIV-1 Ψ: packaging signal of human immunodeficiency virus type 1
   2164..2502    +  CDS            HIV-1 gag (fragment): gag protein from human immunodeficiency virus 1; gag
   2677..2910    +  misc_feature   RRE: The Rev response element (RRE) of HIV-1 allows for Rev-dependent mRNA export from the nucleus to the cytoplasm.
   3287..3387    +  CDS            Rev (fragment): human immunodeficiency virus 1 (HIV-1) Rev protein; rev; enhances nuclear export of unspliced and incompletely spliced viral mRNAs
   3436..3553    +  misc_feature   cPPT/CTS: central polypurine tract and central termination sequence of HIV-1
   3605..3908    +  enhancer       CMV enhancer: human cytomegalovirus immediate early enhancer
   3909..4112    +  promoter       CMV promoter: human cytomegalovirus (CMV) immediate early promoter
   4221..4241    +  CDS            FLAG (fragment): FLAG® epitope tag, followed by an enterokinase cleavage site
   4254..4280    +  CDS            3xHA (fragment): three tandem HA epitope tags
   4296..4320    +  protein_bind   attB1: mutant version of attB; recombination site for the Gateway® BP reaction BP Clonase™
   4341..7133    +  CDS            ADAR (fragment): DSRAD_HUMAN - Also known as ADAR1, DSRAD, G1P1, IFI4. Experimental evidence at protein level: Swiss-Prot protein existence level 1. Catalyzes the hydrolytic deamination of adenosine to inosine in double-stranded RNA (dsRNA) referred to as A-to-I RNA editing (PubMed:7972084, PubMed:7565688, PubMed:12618436). This may affect gene expression and function in a number of ways that include mRNA translation by changing codons and hence the amino acid sequence of proteins; pre-mRNA splicing by altering splice site recognition sequences; RNA stability by changing sequences involved in nuclease recognit
   7153..7177    -  protein_bind   attB2: mutant version of attB; recombination site for the Gateway® BP reaction BP Clonase™
   7295..7757    +  misc_feature   IRES: internal ribosome entry site (IRES) of the encephalomyocarditis virus (EMCV)
   7771..8370    +  CDS            PuroR: puromycin N-acetyltransferase; pac from Streptomyces alboniger; confers resistance to puromycin
   8387..8975    +  misc_feature   WPRE: woodchuck hepatitis virus posttranscriptional regulatory element
   8983..9048    +  CDS            nef (fragment): NEF_HV1Z2 - Experimental evidence at protein level: Swiss-Prot protein existence level 1. Extracellular Nef protein targets CD4(+) T-lymphocytes for apoptosis by interacting with CXCR4 surface receptors. From Human immunodeficiency virus type 1 group M subtype D (isolate Z2/CDC-Z34) (HIV-1).
   9050..9283    +  LTR            3' LTR (ΔU3): self-inactivating 3' long terminal repeat (LTR) from HIV-1
   9488..9592    +  promoter       AmpR promoter: bla
   9593..10453   +  CDS            AmpR: β-lactamase; bla; confers resistance to ampicillin, carbenicillin, and related antibiotics
>Addgene plasmid #237854 | pHAGE Flag HA ADAR1 p110 | addgene full sequence | sequence record 469962 | Addgene NGS Result
TTGAGATCCTTTTTTTCTGCGCGTAATCTGCTGCTTGCAAACAAAAAAACCACCGCTACCAGCGGTGGTT
TGTTTGCCGGATCAAGAGCTACCAACTCTTTTTCCGAAGGTAACTGGCTTCAGCAGAGCGCAGATACCAA
ATACTGTTCTTCTAGTGTAGCCGTAGTTAGGCCACCACTTCAAGAACTCTGTAGCACCGCCTACATACCT
CGCTCTGCTAATCCTGTTACCAGTGGCTGCTGCCAGTGGCGATAAGTCGTGTCTTACCGGGTTGGACTCA
AGACGATAGTTACCGGATAAGGCGCAGCGGTCGGGCTGAACGGGGGGTTCGTGCACACAGCCCAGCTTGG
AGCGAACGACCTACACCGAACTGAGATACCTACAGCGTGAGCTATGAGAAAGCGCCACGCTTCCCGAAGG
GAGAAAGGCGGACAGGTATCCGGTAAGCGGCAGGGTCGGAACAGGAGAGCGCACGAGGGAGCTTCCAGGG
GGAAACGCCTGGTATCTTTATAGTCCTGTCGGGTTTCGCCACCTCTGACTTGAGCGTCGATTTTTGTGAT
GCTCGTCAGGGGGGCGGAGCCTATGGAAAAACGCCAGCAACGCGGCCTTTTTACGGTTCCTGGCCTTTTG
CTGGCCTTTTGCTCACATGTTCTTTCCTGCGTTATCCCCTGATTCTGTGGATAACCGTATTACCGCCTTT
GAGTGAGCTGATACCGCTCGCCGCAGCCGAACGACCGAGCGCAGCGAGTCAGTGAGCGAGGAAGCGGAAG
AGCGCCCAATACGCAAACCGCCTCTCCCCGCGCGTTGGCCGATTCATTAATGCAGCAAGCTCATGGCTGA
CTAATTTTTTTTATTTATGCAGAGGCCGAGGCCGCCTCGGCCTCTGAGCTATTCCAGAAGTAGTGAGGAG
GCTTTTTTGGAGGCCTAGGCTTTTGCAAAAAGCTCCCCGTGGCACGACAGGTTTCCCGACTGGAAAGCGG
GCAGTGAGCGCAACGCAATTAATGTGAGTTAGCTCACTCATTAGGCACCCCAGGCTTTACACTTTATGCT
TCCGGCTCGTATGTTGTGTGGAATTGTGAGCGGATAACAATTTCACACAGGAAACAGCTATGACATGATT
ACGAATTTCACAAATAAAGCATTTTTTTCACTGCATTCTAGTTGTGGTTTGTCCAAACTCATCAATGTAT
CTTATCATGTCTGGATCAACTGGATAACTCAAGCTAACCAAAATCATCCCAAACTTCCCACCCCATACCC
TATTACCACTGCCAATTACCTGTGGTTTCATTTACTCTAAACCTGTGATTCCTCTGAATTATTTTCATTT
TAAAGAAATTGTATTTGTTAAATATGTACTACAAACTTAGTAGTTGGAAGGGCTAATTCACTCCCAAAGA
AGACAAGATATCCTTGATCTGTGGATCTACCACACACAAGGCTACTTCCCTGATTAGCAGAACTACACAC
CAGGGCCAGGGGTCAGATATCCACTGACCTTTGGATGGTGCTACAAGCTAGTACCAGTTGAGCCAGATAA
GGTAGAAGAGGCCAATAAAGGAGAGAACACCAGCTTGTTACACCCTGTGAGCCTGCATGGGATGGATGAC
CCGGAGAGAGAAGTGTTAGAGTGGAGGTTTGACAGCCGCCTAGCATTTCATCACGTGGCCCGAGAGCTGC
ATCCGGAGTACTTCAAGAACTGCTGATATCGAGCTTGCTACAAGGGACTTTCCGCTGGGGACTTTCCAGG
GAGGCGTGGCCTGGGCGGGACTGGGGAGTGGCGAGCCCTCAGATCCTGCATATAAGCAGCTGCTTTTTGC
CTGTACTGGGTCTCTCTGGTTAGACCAGATCTGAGCCTGGGAGCTCTCTGGCTAACTAGGGAACCCACTG
CTTAAGCCTCAATAAAGCTTGCCTTGAGTGCTTCAAGTAGTGTGTGCCCGTCTGTTGTGTGACTCTGGTA
ACTAGAGATCCCTCAGACCCTTTTAGTCAGTGTGGAAAATCTCTAGCAGTGGCGCCCGAACAGGGACTTG
AAAGCGAAAGGGAAACCAGAGGAGCTCTCTCGACGCAGGACTCGGCTTGCTGAAGCGCGCACGGCAAGAG
GCGAGGGGCGGCGACTGGTGAGTACGCCAAAAATTTTGACTAGCGGAGGCTAGAAGGAGAGAGATGGGTG
CGAGAGCGTCAGTATTAAGCGGGGGAGAATTAGATCGCGATGGGAAAAAATTCGGTTAAGGCCAGGGGGA
AAGAAAAAATATAAATTAAAACATATAGTATGGGCAAGCAGGGAGCTAGAACGATTCGCAGTTAATCCTG
GCCTGTTAGAAACATCAGAAGGCTGTAGACAAATACTGGGACAGCTACAACCATCCCTTCAGACAGGATC
AGAAGAACTTAGATCATTATATAATACAGTAGCAACCCTCTATTGTGTGCATCAAAGGATAGAGATAAAA
GACACCAAGGAAGCTTTAGACAAGATAGAGGAAGAGCAAAACAAAAGTAAGACCACCGCACAGCAAGCGG
CCGGCCGCTGATCTTCAGACCTGGAGGAGGAGATATGAGGGACAATTGGAGAAGTGAATTATATAAATAT
AAAGTAGTAAAAATTGAACCATTAGGAGTAGCACCCACCAAGGCAAAGAGAAGAGTGGTGCAGAGAGAAA
AAAGAGCAGTGGGAATAGGAGCTTTGTTCCTTGGGTTCTTGGGAGCAGCAGGAAGCACTATGGGCGCAGC
GTCAATGACGCTGACGGTACAGGCCAGACAATTATTGTCTGGTATAGTGCAGCAGCAGAACAATTTGCTG
AGGGCTATTGAGGCGCAACAGCATCTGTTGCAACTCACAGTCTGGGGCATCAAGCAGCTCCAGGCAAGAA
TCCTGGCTGTGGAAAGATACCTAAAGGATCAACAGCTCCTGGGGATTTGGGGTTGCTCTGGAAAACTCAT
TTGCACCACTGCTGTGCCTTGGAATGCTAGTTGGAGTAATAAATCTCTGGAACAGATTTGGAATCACACG
ACCTGGATGGAGTGGGACAGAGAAATTAACAATTACACAAGCTTAATACACTCCTTAATTGAAGAATCGC
AAAACCAGCAAGAAAAGAATGAACAAGAATTATTGGAATTAGATAAATGGGCAAGTTTGTGGAATTGGTT
TAACATAACAAATTGGCTGTGGTATATAAAATTATTCATAATGATAGTAGGAGGCTTGGTAGGTTTAAGA
ATAGTTTTTGCTGTACTTTCTATAGTGAATAGAGTTAGGCAGGGATATTCACCATTATCGTTTCAGACCC
ACCTCCCAACCCCGAGGGGACCCGACAGGCCCGAAGGAATAGAAGAAGAAGGTGGAGAGAGAGACAGAGA
CAGATCCATTCGATTAGTGAACGGATCTCGACGGTATCGCCGAATTAATTCACAAATGGCAGTATTCATC
CACAATTTTAAAAGAAAAGGGGGGATTGGGGGGTACAGTGCAGGGGAAAGAATAGTAGACATAATAGCAA
CAGACATACAAACTAAAGAATTACAAAAACAAATTACAAAAATTCAAAATTTTCGGGTTTATTACAGGGA
CAGCAGAGATCCAGTTTGGACTAGTGGAGTTCCGCGTTACATAACTTACGGTAAATGGCCCGCCTGGCTG
ACCGCCCAACGACCCCCGCCCATTGACGTCAATAATGACGTATGTTCCCATAGTAACGCCAATAGGGACT
TTCCATTGACGTCAATGGGTGGAGTATTTACGGTAAACTGCCCACTTGGCAGTACATCAAGTGTATCATA
TGCCAAGTACGCCCCCTATTGACGTCAATGACGGTAAATGGCCCGCCTGGCATTATGCCCAGTACATGAC
CTTATGGGACTTTCCTACTTGGCAGTACATCTACGTATTAGTCATCGCTATTACCATGGTGATGCGGTTT
TGGCAGTACATCAATGGGCGTGGATAGCGGTTTGACTCACGGGGATTTCCAAGTCTCCACCCCATTGACG
TCAATGGGAGTTTGTTTTGGCACCAAAATCAACGGGACTTTCCAAAATGTCGTAACAACTCCGCCCCATT
GACGCAAATGGGCGGTAGGCGTGTACGGTGGGAGGTCTATATAAGCAGAGCTCGTTTAGTGAACCGTCAG
ATCGCCTGGAGACGCCATCCACGCTGTTTTGACCTCCATAGAAGACACCGGCGGCCGCAGATCTCTCGAG
GTTGATCTGCCACCATGGACTACAAGGATGACGATGACAAGCTCGATGGAGGATACCCATACGATGTTCC
AGATTACGCTGCTCGAGGTTATCAAACAAGTTTGTACAAAAAAGCAGGCTCCGCGGCCGCCCCCTTCACC
ATGGCCGAGATCAAGGAGAAAATCTGCGACTATCTCTTCAATGTGTCTGACTCCTCTGCCCTGAATTTGG
CTAAAAATATTGGCCTTACCAAGGCCCGAGATATAAATGCTGTGCTAATTGACATGGAAAGGCAGGGGGA
TGTCTATAGACAAGGGACAACCCCTCCCATATGGCATTTGACAGACAAGAAGCGAGAGAGGATGCAAATC
AAGAGAAATACGAACAGTGTTCCTGAAACCGCTCCAGCTGCAATCCCTGAGACCAAAAGAAACGCAGAGT
TCCTCACCTGTAATATACCCACATCAAATGCCTCAAATAACATGGTAACCACAGAAAAAGTGGAGAATGG
GCAGGAACCTGTCATAAAGTTAGAAAACAGGCAAGAGGCCAGACCAGAACCAGCAAGACTGAAACCACCT
GTTCATTACAATGGCCCCTCAAAAGCAGGGTATGTTGACTTTGAAAATGGCCAGTGGGCCACAGATGACA
TCCCAGATGACTTGAATAGTATCCGCGCAGCACCAGGTGAGTTTCGAGCCATCATGGAGATGCCCTCCTT
CTACAGTCATGGCTTGCCACGGTGTTCACCCTACAAGAAACTGACAGAGTGCCAGCTGAAGAACCCCATC
AGCGGGCTGTTAGAATATGCCCAGTTCGCTAGTCAAACCTGTGAGTTCAACATGATAGAGCAGAGTGGAC
CACCCCATGAACCTCGATTTAAATTCCAGGTTGTCATCAATGGCCGAGAGTTTCCCCCAGCTGAAGCTGG
AAGCAAGAAAGTGGCCAAGCAGGATGCAGCTATGAAAGCCATGACAATTCTGCTAGAGGAAGCCAAAGCC
AAGGACAGTGGAAAATCAGAAGAATCATCCCACTATTCCACAGAGAAAGAATCAGAGAAGACTGCAGAGT
CCCAGACCCCCACCCCTTCAGCCACATCCTTCTTTTCTGGGAAGAGCCCCGTCACCACACTGCTTGAGTG
TATGCACAAATTGGGGAACTCCTGTGAATTCCGTCTCCTGTCCAAAGAAGGCCCTGCCCATGAACCCAAG
TTCCAATACTGTGTTGCAGTGGGAGCCCAAACTTTCCCCAGTGTGAGTGCTCCCAGCAAGAAAGTGGCAA
AGCAGATGGCCGCAGAGGAAGCCATGAAGGCCCTGCATGGGGAGGCGACCAACTCCATGGCTTCTGATAA
CCAGCCTGAAGGTATGATCTCAGAGTCACTTGATAACTTGGAATCCATGATGCCCAACAAGGTCAGGAAG
ATTGGCGAGCTCGTGAGATACCTGAACACCAACCCTGTGGGTGGCCTTTTGGAGTACGCCCGCTCCCATG
GCTTTGCTGCTGAATTCAAGTTGGTCGACCAGTCCGGACCTCCTCACGAGCCCAAGTTCGTTTACCAAGC
AAAAGTTGGGGGTCGCTGGTTCCCAGCCGTCTGCGCACACAGCAAGAAGCAAGGCAAGCAGGAAGCAGCA
GATGCGGCTCTCCGTGTCTTGATTGGGGAGAACGAGAAGGCAGAACGCATGGGTTTCACAGAGGTAACCC
CAGTGACAGGGGCCAGTCTCAGAAGAACTATGCTCCTCCTCTCAAGGTCCCCAGAAGCACAGCCAAAGAC
ACTCCCTCTCACTGGCAGCACCTTCCATGACCAGATAGCCATGCTGAGCCACCGGTGCTTCAACACTCTG
ACTAACAGCTTCCAGCCCTCCTTGCTCGGCCGCAAGATTCTGGCCGCCATCATTATGAAAAAAGACTCTG
AGGACATGGGTGTCGTCGTCAGCTTGGGAACAGGGAATCGCTGTGTAAAAGGAGATTCTCTCAGCCTAAA
AGGAGAAACTGTCAATGACTGCCATGCAGAAATAATCTCCCGGAGAGGCTTCATCAGGTTTCTCTACAGT
GAGTTAATGAAATACAACTCCCAGACTGCGAAGGATAGTATATTTGAACCTGCTAAGGGAGGAGAAAAGC
TCCAAATAAAAAAGACTGTGTCATTCCATCTGTATATCAGCACTGCTCCGTGTGGAGATGGCGCCCTCTT
TGACAAGTCCTGCAGCGACCGTGCTATGGAAAGCACAGAATCCCGCCACTACCCTGTCTTCGAGAATCCC
AAACAAGGAAAGCTCCGCACCAAGGTGGAGAACGGAGAAGGCACAATCCCTGTGGAATCCAGTGACATTG
TGCCTACGTGGGATGGCATTCGGCTCGGGGAGAGACTCCGTACCATGTCCTGTAGTGACAAAATCCTACG
CTGGAACGTGCTGGGCCTGCAAGGGGCACTGTTGACCCACTTCCTGCAGCCCATTTATCTCAAATCTGTC
ACATTGGGTTACCTTTTCAGCCAAGGGCATCTGACCCGTGCTATTTGCTGTCGTGTGACAAGAGATGGGA
GTGCATTTGAGGATGGACTACGACATCCCTTTATTGTCAACCACCCCAAGGTTGGCAGAGTCAGCATATA
TGATTCCAAAAGGCAATCCGGGAAGACTAAGGAGACAAGCGTCAACTGGTGTCTGGCTGATGGCTATGAC
CTGGAGATCCTGGACGGTACCAGAGGCACTGTGGATGGGCCACGGAATGAATTGTCCCGGGTCTCCAAAA
AGAACATTTTTCTTCTATTTAAGAAGCTCTGCTCCTTCCGTTACCGCAGGGATCTACTGAGACTCTCCTA
TGGTGAGGCCAAGAAAGCTGCCCGTGACTACGAGACGGCCAAGAACTACTTCAAAAAAGGCCTGAAGGAT
ATGGGCTATGGGAACTGGATTAGCAAACCCCAGGAGGAAAAGAACTTTTATCTCTGCCCAGTATAGAAGG
GTGGGCGCGCCGACCCAGCTTTCTTGTACAAAGTGGTTCGATAACGAATTCCGCCCCCCCCCCCTAACGT
TACTGGCCGAAGCCGCTTGGAATAAGGCCGGTGTGCGTTTGTCTATATGTTATTTTCCACCATATTGCCG
TCTTTTGGCAATGTGAGGGCCCGGAAACCTGGCCCTGTCTTCTTGACGAGCATTCCTAGGGGTCTTTCCC
CTCTCGCCAAAGGAATGCAAGGTCTGTTGAATGTCGTGAAGGAAGCAGTTCCTCTGGAAGCTTCTTGAAG
ACAAACAACGTCTGTAGCGACCCTTTGCAGGCAGCGGAACCCCCCACCTGGCGACAGGTGCCTCTGCGGC
CAAAAGCCACGTGTATAAGATACACCTGCAAAGGCGGCACAACCCCAGTGCCACGTTGTGAGTTGGATAG
TTGTGGAAAGAGTCAAATGGCTCTCCTCAAGCGTATTCAACAAGGGGCTGAAGGATGCCCAGAAGGTACC
CCATTGTATGGGATCTGATCTGGGGCCTCGGTGCACATGCTTTACATGTGTTTAGTCGAGGTTAAAAAAA
CGTCTAGGCCCCCCGAACCACGGGGACGTGGTTTTCCTTTGAAAAACACGATGATAATATGGCCACAACC
ATGACCGAGTACAAGCCCACGGTGCGCCTCGCCACCCGCGACGACGTCCCCAGGGCCGTACGCACCCTCG
CCGCCGCGTTCGCCGACTACCCCGCCACGCGCCACACCGTCGATCCGGACCGCCACATCGAGCGGGTCAC
CGAGCTGCAAGAACTCTTCCTCACGCGCGTCGGGCTCGACATCGGCAAGGTGTGGGTCGCGGACGACGGC
GCCGCGGTGGCGGTCTGGACCACGCCGGAGAGCGTCGAAGCGGGGGCGGTGTTCGCCGAGATCGGCCCGC
GCATGGCCGAGTTGAGCGGTTCCCGGCTGGCCGCGCAGCAACAGATGGAAGGCCTCCTGGCGCCGCACCG
GCCCAAGGAGCCCGCGTGGTTCCTGGCCACCGTCGGCGTCTCGCCCGACCACCAGGGCAAGGGTCTGGGC
AGCGCCGTCGTGCTCCCCGGAGTGGAGGCGGCCGAGCGCGCCGGGGTGCCCGCCTTCCTGGAGACCTCCG
CGCCCCGCAACCTCCCCTTCTACGAGCGGCTCGGCTTCACCGTCACCGCCGACGTCGAGGTGCCCGAAGG
ACCGCGCACCTGGTGCATGACCCGCAAGCCCGGTGCCTGATGCATCGATGGATCCTAATCAACCTCTGGA
TTACAAAATTTGTGAAAGATTGACTGGTATTCTTAACTATGTTGCTCCTTTTACGCTATGTGGATACGCT
GCTTTAATGCCTTTGTATCATGCTATTGCTTCCCGTATGGCTTTCATTTTCTCCTCCTTGTATAAATCCT
GGTTGCTGTCTCTTTATGAGGAGTTGTGGCCCGTTGTCAGGCAACGTGGCGTGGTGTGCACTGTGTTTGC
TGACGCAACCCCCACTGGTTGGGGCATTGCCACCACCTGTCAGCTCCTTTCCGGGACTTTCGCTTTCCCC
CTCCCTATTGCCACGGCGGAACTCATCGCCGCCTGCCTTGCCCGCTGCTGGACAGGGGCTCGGCTGTTGG
GCACTGACAATTCCGTGGTGTTGTCGGGGAAATCATCGTCCTTTCCTTGGCTGCTCGCCTGTGTTGCCAC
CTGGATTCTGCGCGGGACGTCCTTCTGCTACGTCCCTTCGGCCCTCAATCCAGCGGACCTTCCTTCCCGC
GGCCTGCTGCCGGCTCTGCGGCCTCTTCCGCGTCTTCGCCTTCGCCCTCAGACGAGTCGGATCTCCCTTT
GGGCCGCCTCCCCGCCTGAGATCCTTTAAGACCAATGACTTACAAGGCAGCTGTAGATCTTAGCCACTTT
TTAAAAGAAAAGGGGGGACTGGAAGGGCTAATTCACTCCCAACGAAGACAAGATCTGCTTTTTGCTTGTA
CTGGGTCTCTCTGGTTAGACCAGATCTGAGCCTGGGAGCTCTCTGGCTAACTAGGGAACCCACTGCTTAA
GCCTCAATAAAGCTTGCCTTGAGTGCTTCAAGTAGTGTGTGCCCGTCTGTTGTGTGACTCTGGTAACTAG
AGATCCCTCAGACCCTTTTAGTCAGTGTGGAAAATCTCTAGCAGTAGTAGTTCATGTCATCTTATTATTC
AGTATTTATAACTTGCAAAGAAATGAATATCAGAGAGTGAGAGGCCCGGGTTAATTAAGGAAAGGGCTAG
ATCATTCTTGAAGACGAAAGGGCCTCGTGATACGCCTATTTTTATAGGTTAATGTCATGATAATAATGGT
TTCTTAGACGTCAGGTGGCACTTTTCGGGGAAATGTGCGCGGAACCCCTATTTGTTTATTTTTCTAAATA
CATTCAAATATGTATCCGCTCATGAGACAATAACCCTGATAAATGCTTCAATAATATTGAAAAAGGAAGA
GTATGAGTATTCAACATTTCCGTGTCGCCCTTATTCCCTTTTTTGCGGCATTTTGCCTTCCTGTTTTTGC
TCACCCAGAAACGCTGGTGAAAGTAAAAGATGCTGAAGATCAGTTGGGTGCACGAGTGGGTTACATCGAA
CTGGATCTCAACAGCGGTAAGATCCTTGAGAGTTTTCGCCCCGAAGAACGTTTTCCAATGATGAGCACTT
TTAAAGTTCTGCTATGTGGCGCGGTATTATCCCGTGTTGACGCCGGGCAAGAGCAACTCGGTCGCCGCAT
ACACTATTCTCAGAATGACTTGGTTGAGTACTCACCAGTCACAGAAAAGCATCTTACGGATGGCATGACA
GTAAGAGAATTATGCAGTGCTGCCATAACCATGAGTGATAACACTGCGGCCAACTTACTTCTGACAACGA
TCGGAGGACCGAAGGAGCTAACCGCTTTTTTGCACAACATGGGGGATCATGTAACTCGCCTTGATCGTTG
GGAACCGGAGCTGAATGAAGCCATACCAAACGACGAGCGTGACACCACGATGCCTGTAGCAATGGCAACA
ACGTTGCGCAAACTATTAACTGGCGAACTACTTACTCTAGCTTCCCGGCAACAATTAATAGACTGGATGG
AGGCGGATAAAGTTGCAGGACCACTTCTGCGCTCGGCCCTTCCGGCTGGCTGGTTTATTGCTGATAAATC
TGGAGCCGGTGAGCGTGGGTCTCGCGGTATCATTGCAGCACTGGGGCCAGATGGTAAGCCCTCCCGTATC
GTAGTTATCTACACGACGGGGAGTCAGGCAACTATGGATGAACGAAATAGACAGATCGCTGAGATAGGTG
CCTCACTGATTAAGCATTGGTAACTGTCAGACCAAGTTTACTCATATATACTTTAGATTGATTTAAAACT
TCATTTTTAATTTAAAAGGATCTAGGTGAAGATCCTTTTTGATAATCTCATGACCAAAATCCCTTAACGT
GAGTTTTCGTTCCACTGAGCGTCAGACCCCGTAGAAAAGATCAAAGGATCTTC
